Addgene plasmid #177038: pEPQD1CB0104
Purpose: MoClo Level 1, position 6, transcriptional unit for transient expression of P19 suppressor of gene silencing from Tomato Bushy Stunt Virus driven by 35S promoter
Depositing lab: Nicola Patron. Depositing organization: Earlham Institute. Publication: Reconstitution of monoterpene indole alkaloid biosynthesis in genome engineered Nicotiana benthamiana. Dudley QM, Jo S, Guerrero DAS, Chhetry M, Smedley MA, Harwood WA, Sherden NH, O'Connor SE, Caputi L, Patron NJ. Commun Biol. 2022 Sep 10;5(1):949. doi: 10.1038/s42003-022-03904-w. PubMed 36088516.
Backbone
  Vector backbone: pICH47781
  Vector type: Synthetic Biology
Growth in bacteria
  Bacterial resistance: Ampicillin, 100 μg/mL
  Growth temperature: 37°C
  Growth strain: DH5alpha
  Copy number: High Copy
Gene/Insert
  Gene/Insert name: P19 suppressor of gene silencing from Tomato Bushy Stunt Virus (alt name: P6_35SshortTMV-P19-35Sterm)
  Species: Other
  Cloning method: Restriction Enzyme; 5′ cloning site Unknown (unknown if destroyed); 3′ cloning site Unknown (unknown if destroyed)
  Sequencing primers: 5′ CTGGTGGCAGGATATATTGTGGTG; 3′ GAACCCTGTGGTTGGCATGCACATAC
Terms and licenses: Academic/Nonprofit Terms; Industry Terms: Not Available to Industry
How to cite: pEPQD1CB0104 was a gift from Nicola Patron (Addgene plasmid # 177038 ; http://n2t.net/addgene:177038 ; RRID:Addgene_177038)
