[The description below was written by a language model from this plasmid's Addgene catalogue record and pLannotate feature annotations shown in this document.]
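Description:
pEPQD1CB0104 is a MoClo (Golden Gate modular cloning) Level 1 plasmid built in the pICH47781 acceptor backbone, which corresponds to position 6 in the MoClo assembly scheme. It is a binary-type vector of about 5.6 kb. The feature table shows nopaline C58 left and right T-DNA border repeats flanking the payload. The backbone carries an IncP oriV together with the trfA replication initiator gene, a broad-host-range replicon of the kind that supports maintenance in Agrobacterium. A high-copy ColE1/pUC-type origin serves propagation in E. coli. Selection in bacteria is by ampicillin resistance (β-lactamase under its own promoter). A very short TetR fragment is also annotated and appears to be a backbone remnant rather than a functional gene.

Between the T-DNA borders lies a single transcriptional unit. A CaMV 35S promoter (described in the record as a short version) is followed by the tobacco mosaic virus Ω 5′ leader, which acts as a translational enhancer. Next come the P19 coding sequence from Tomato Bushy Stunt Virus and the CaMV 35S polyadenylation signal/terminator. The automated annotation labels the coding region as a fragment of the TBSV movement protein. In TBSV that gene overlaps the P19 reading frame, so this probably reflects the overlap, and the catalogue entry identifies the insert as P19. P19 is a viral suppressor of RNA silencing that sequesters small interfering RNAs. The stated purpose is transient expression of P19. Because the unit occupies a defined Level 1 position, it can also be combined with other transcriptional units into multigene constructs. The associated work concerns reconstitution of a monoterpene indole alkaloid pathway in Nicotiana benthamiana.
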