Features (pLannotate 1.2.2; 13 found; start..end, strand, type, name):
    117..141     +  misc_feature   LB T-DNA repeat: left border repeat from nopaline C58 T-DNA
    327..672     +  promoter       CaMV 35S promoter: strong constitutive promoter from cauliflower mosaic virus
    624..670     +  promoter       minimal CaMV 35S promoter: minimal 35S promoter from cauliflower mosaic virus
    701..754     +  misc_feature   TMV Ω: translational enhancer from the tobacco mosaic virus 5'-leader sequence (Gallie et al., 1988)
    749..1282    +  CDS            MVP_TBSVC (fragment): Experimental evidence at protein level: Swiss-Prot protein existence level 1. Transports viral genome to neighboring plant cells directly through plasmosdesmata, without any budding. The movement protein allows efficient cell to cell propagation, by bypassing the host cell wall barrier. Displays RNA-binding activity. From Tomato bushy stunt virus (strain Cherry) (TBSV).
   1316..1490    +  polyA_signal   CaMV poly(A) signal: cauliflower mosaic virus polyadenylation signal
   1535..1559    +  misc_feature   RB T-DNA repeat: right border repeat from nopaline C58 T-DNA
   1671..1691    -  CDS            TetR (fragment): tetracycline resistance regulatory protein; tetR
   1718..2863    -  CDS            trfA: TRFA_ECOLX - Experimental evidence at protein level: Swiss-Prot protein existence level 1. Also involved in plasmid copy number control, promoting intermolecular coupling of protein bound iterons at oriV, which inhibits replication initiation. From Escherichia coli.
   3199..3787    -  rep_origin     ori: high-copy-number ColE1/pMB1/pBR322/pUC origin of replication
   3958..4818    -  CDS            AmpR: β-lactamase; bla; confers resistance to ampicillin, carbenicillin, and related antibiotics
   4819..4923    -  promoter       AmpR promoter: bla
   5010..25      -  rep_origin     oriV (across the origin): incP origin of replication
>Addgene plasmid #177038 | pEPQD1CB0104 | addgene full sequence | sequence record 349009 | Addgene NGS Result
GAGGGCAACCAGCCCGGTGAGCGTCGCAAAGGAGATCCTGATCTGACTGATGGGCTGCCTGTATCGAGTG
GTGATTTTGTGCCGAGCTGCCGGTCGGGGAGCTGTTGGCTGGCTGGTGGCAGGATATATTGTGGTGTAAA
CAAATTGACGCTTAGACAACTTAATAACACATTGCGGACGTTTTTAATGTACTGGGGTGGATGCAGTGGG
CCCCACTCTGTGAAGACAATGTGGAATTCCTCGAGGGAGGTCAACATGGTGGAGCACGACACTCTGGTCT
ACTCCAAAAATGTCAAAGATACAGTCTCAGAAGATCAAAGGGCTATTGAGACTTTTCAACAAAGGATAAT
TTCGGGAAACCTCCTCGGATTCCATTGCCCAGCTATCTGTCACTTCATCGAAAGGACAGTAGAAAAGGAA
GGTGGCTCCTACAAATGCCATCATTGCGATAAAGGAAAGGCTATCATTCAAGATCTCTCTGCCGACAGTG
GTCCCAAAGATGGACCCCCACCCACGAGGAGCATCGTGGAAAAAGAAGAGGTTCCAACCACGTCTACAAA
GCAAGTGGATTGATGTGACATCTCCACTGACGTAAGGGATGACGCACAATCCCACTATCCTTCGCAAGAC
CCTTCCTCTATATAAGGAAGTTCATTTCATTTGGAGAGGACACGCTCGAGTATAAGAGCTCATTTTTACA
ACAATTACCAACAACAACAAACAACAAACAACATTACAATTACATTTACAATTATCGATACAATGGAACG
AGCTATACAAGGAAACGATGCTAGGGAACAAGCTTATGGTGAACGTTGGAATGGAGGATCAGGAAGTTCC
ACTTCTCCCTTCAAACTTCCTGACGAAAGTCCGAGTTGGACTGAGTGGCGGCTACATAACGATGAGACTA
TTTCGAATCAAGATAATCCCCTTGGTTTCAAGGAAAGCTGGGGTTTCGGGAAAGTTGTATTTAAGAGATA
TCTCAGATACGACGGGACGGAAACTTCACTGCACAGAGTCCTTGGATCTTGGACGGGAGATTCGGTTAAC
TATGCAGCATCTCGATTTCTCGGTTTCGACCAGATCGGATGTACCTATAGTATTCGGTTTCGAGGAGTTA
GTGTCACCATTTCTGGAGGGTCGCGAACTCTTCAGCATCTCAGTGAAATGGCAATTCGGTCTAAGCAAGA
ACTGCTACAGCTTACCCCAGTCAAAGTGGAAAGTGATGTATCAAGAGGATGCCCTGAAGGTGTTGAAACC
TTCGAAGAAGAAAGCGAGTAAGCTTCTCTAGCTAGAGTCGATCGACAAGCTCGAGTTTCTCCATAATAAT
GTGTGAGTAGTTCCCAGATAAGGGAATTAGGGTTCCTATAGGGTTTCGCTCATGTGTTGAGCATATAAGA
AACCCTTAGTATGTATTTGTATTTGTAAAATACTTCTATCAATAAAATTTCTAATTCCTAAAACCAAAAT
CCAGTACTAAAATCCAGATCGCTGAGCTTGTCTTCTGCACGAAGTGGTTTAAACTATCAGTGTTTGACAG
GATATATTGGCGGGTAAACCTAAGAGAAAAGAGCGTTTATTAGAATAATCGGATATTTAAAAGGGCGTGA
AAAGGTTTATCCGTTCGTCCATTTGTATGTGCATGCCAACCACAGGGTTCCCCAGATCAGGCGCTGGCTG
CTGAACCCCCAGCCGGAACTGACCCCACAAGGCCCTAGCGTTTGCAATGCACCAGGTCATCATTGACCCA
GGCGTGTTCCACCAGGCCGCTGCCTCGCAACTCTTCGCAGGCTTCGCCGACCTGCTCGCGCCACTTCTTC
ACGCGGGTGGAATCCGATCCGCACATGAGGCGGAAGGTTTCCAGCTTGAGCGGGTACGGCTCCCGGTGCG
AGCTGAAATAGTCGAACATCCGTCGGGCCGTCGGCGACAGCTTGCGGTACTTCTCCCATATGAATTTCGT
GTAGTGGTCGCCAGCAAACAGCACGACGATTTCCTCGTCGATCAGGACCTGGCAACGGGACGTTTTCTTG
CCACGGTCCAGGACGCGGAAGCGGTGCAGCAGCGACACCGATTCCAGGTGCCCAACGCGGTCGGACGTGA
AGCCCATCGCCGTCGCCTGTAGGCGCGACAGGCATTCCTCGGCCTTCGTGTAATACCGGCCATTGATCGA
CCAGCCCAGGTCCTGGCAAAGCTCGTAGAACGTGAAGGTGATCGGCTCGCCGATAGGGGTGCGCTTCGCG
TACTCCAACACCTGCTGCCACACCAGTTCGTCATCGTCGGCCCGCAGCTCGACGCCGGTGTAGGTGATCT
TCACGTCCTTGTTGACGTGGAAAATGACCTTGTTTTGCAGCGCCTCGCGCGGGATTTTCTTGTTGCGCGT
GGTGAACAGGGCAGAGCGGGCCGTGTCGTTTGGCATCGCTCGCATCGTGTCCGGCCACGGCGCAATATCG
AACAAGGAAAGCTGCATTTCCTTGATCTGCTGCTTCGTGTGTTTCAGCAACGCGGCCTGCTTGGCCTCGC
TGACCTGTTTTGCCAGGTCCTCGCCGGCGGTTTTTCGCTTCTTGGTCGTCATAGTTCCTCGCGTGTCGAT
GGTCATCGACTTCGCCAAACCTGCCGCCTCCTGTTCAAGACGACGCGAACGCTCCACGGCGGCCGATGGC
GCGGGCAGGGCAGGGGGAGCCAGTTGCACGCTGTCGCGCTCGATCTTGGCCGTAGCTTGCTGGACCATCG
AGCCGACGGACTGGAAGGTTTCGCGGGGCGCACGCATGACGGTGCGGCTTGCGATGGTTTCGGCATCCTC
GGCGGAAAACCCCGCGTCGATCAGTTCTTGCCTGTATGCCTTCCGGTCAAACGTCCGATTCATTCACCCT
CCTTGCGGGATTGCCCCGACTCACGCCGGGGCAATGTGCCCTTATTCCTGATTTGACCCGCCTGGTGCCT
TGGTGTCCAGATAATCCACCTTATCGGCAATGAAGTCGGTCCCGTAGACCGTCTGGCCGTCCTTCTCGTA
CTTGGTATTCCGAATCTTGCCCTGCACGAATACCAGCGACCCCTTGCCCAAATACTTGCCGTGGGCCTCG
GCCTGAGAGCCAAAACACTTGATGCGGAAGAAGTCGGTGCGCTCCTGCTTGTCGCCGGCATCGTTGCGCC
ACATCTAGGATCTGCCAGGAACCGTAAAAAGGCCGCGTTGCTGGCGTTTTTCCATAGGCTCCGCCCCCCT
GACGAGCATCACAAAAATCGACGCTCAAGTCAGAGGTGGCGAAACCCGACAGGACTATAAAGATACCAGG
CGTTTCCCCCTGGAAGCTCCCTCGTGCGCTCTCCTGTTCCGACCCTGCCGCTTACCGGATACCTGTCCGC
CTTTCTCCCTTCGGGAAGCGTGGCGCTTTCTCATAGCTCACGCTGTAGGTATCTCAGTTCGGTGTAGGTC
GTTCGCTCCAAGCTGGGCTGTGTGCACGAACCCCCCGTTCAGCCCGACCGCTGCGCCTTATCCGGTAACT
ATCGTCTTGAGTCCAACCCGGTAAGACACGACTTATCGCCACTGGCAGCAGCCACTGGTAACAGGATTAG
CAGAGCGAGGTATGTAGGCGGTGCTACAGAGTTCTTGAAGTGGTGGCCTAACTACGGCTACACTAGAAGA
ACAGTATTTGGTATCTGCGCTCTGCTGAAGCCAGTTACCTTCGGAAAAAGAGTTGGTAGCTCTTGATCCG
GCAAACAAACCACCGCTGGTAGCGGTGGTTTTTTTGTTTGCAAGCAGCAGATTACGCGCAGAAAAAAAGG
ATCTCAAGAAGATCCTTTGATCTTTTCTACGGGGTCTGACGCTCAGTGGAACGAAAACTCACGTTAAGGG
ATTTTGGTCATGAGATTATCAAAAAGGATCTTCACCTAGATCCTTTTAAATTAAAAATGAAGTTTTAAAT
CAATCTAAAGTATATATGAGTAAACTTGGTCTGACAGTTACCAATGCTTAATCAGTGAGGCACCTATCTC
AGCGATCTGTCTATTTCGTTCATCCATAGTTGCCTGACTCCCCGTCGTGTAGATAACTACGATACGGGAG
GGCTTACCATCTGGCCCCAGTGCTGCAATGATACCGCGAGAACCACGCTCACCGGCTCCAGATTTATCAG
CAATAAACCAGCCAGCCGGAAGGGCCGAGCGCAGAAGTGGTCCTGCAACTTTATCCGCCTCCATCCAGTC
TATTAATTGTTGCCGGGAAGCTAGAGTAAGTAGTTCGCCAGTTAATAGTTTGCGCAACGTTGTTGCCATT
GCTACAGGCATCGTGGTGTCACGCTCGTCGTTTGGTATGGCTTCATTCAGCTCCGGTTCCCAACGATCAA
GGCGAGTTACATGATCCCCCATGTTGTGCAAAAAAGCGGTTAGCTCCTTCGGTCCTCCGATCGTTGTCAG
AAGTAAGTTGGCCGCAGTGTTATCACTCATGGTTATGGCAGCACTGCATAATTCTCTTACTGTCATGCCA
TCCGTAAGATGCTTTTCTGTGACTGGTGAGTACTCAACCAAGTCATTCTGAGAATAGTGTATGCGGCGAC
CGAGTTGCTCTTGCCCGGCGTCAATACGGGATAATACCGCGCCACATAGCAGAACTTTAAAAGTGCTCAT
CATTGGAAAACGTTCTTCGGGGCGAAAACTCTCAAGGATCTTACCGCTGTTGAGATCCAGTTCGATGTAA
CCCACTCGTGCACCCAACTGATCTTCAGCATCTTTTACTTTCACCAGCGTTTCTGGGTGAGCAAAAACAG
GAAGGCAAAATGCCGCAAAAAAGGGAATAAGGGCGACACGGAAATGTTGAATACTCATACTCTTCCTTTT
TCAATATTATTGAAGCATTTATCAAGGTTATTGTCTCATGAGCGGATACATATTTGAATGTATTTAGAAA
AATAAACAAATAGGGGTTCCGCGCACGAATTGGCCAGCGCTGCCATTTTTGGGGTGAGGCCGTTCGCGGC
CGAGGGGCGCAGCCCCTGGGGGGATGGGAGGCCCGCGTTAGCGGGCCGGGAGGGTTCGAGAAGGGGGGGC
ACCCCCCTTCGGCGTGCGCGGTCACGCGCACAGGGCGCAGCCCTGGTTAAAAACAAGGTTTATAAATATT
GGTTTAAAAGCAGGTTAAAAGACAGGTTAGCGGTGGCCGAAAAACGGGCGGAAACCCTTGCAAATGCTGG
ATTTTCTGCCTGTGGACAGCCCCTCAAATGTCAATAGGTGCGCCCCTCATCTGTCAGCACTCTGCCCCTC
AAGTGTCAAGGATCGCGCCCCTCATCTGTCAGTAGTCGCGCCCCTCAAGTGTCAATACCGCAGGGCACTT
ATCCCCAGGCTTGTCCACATCATCTGTGGGAAACTCGCGTAAAATCAGGCGTTTTCGCCGATTTGCGAGG
CTGGCCAGCTCCACGTCGCCGGCCGAAATCGAGCCTGCCCCTCATCTGTCAACGCCGCGCCGGGTGAGTC
GGCCCCTCAAGTGTCAACGTCCGCCCCTCATCTGTCAGTGAGGGCCAAGTTTTCCGCGAGGTATCCACAA
CGCCGGCGGCCGCGGTGTCTCGCACACGGCTTCGACGGCGTTTCTGGCGCGTTTGCAGGGCCATAGACGG
CCGCCAGCCCAGCGGC
